>Addgene plasmid #119956 | 6BY9 (EHMT1) | addgene full sequence | sequence record 232626 | Addgene NGS Result
CTAGAAATAATTTTGTTTAACTTTAAGAAGGAGATATACCATGCATCATCATCATCATCACAGCAGCGGC
AGAGAAAACTTGTATTTCCAGGGCGGCAGTGCTGCCGGGCCACCACTCTCGGAGGACGACAAGCTGCAGG
GTGCAGCCTCCCACGTGCCCGAGGGCTTTGATCCAACGGGACCTGCTGGGCTTGGGAGGCCAACTCCCGG
CCTTTCCCAGGGACCAGGGAAGGAAACCTTGGAGAGCGCTCTCATCGCCCTCGACTCGGAAAAACCCAAG
AAGCTTCGCTTCCACCCAAAGCAGCTGTACTTCTCCGCCAGGCAAGGGGAGCTTCAGAAGGTGCTCCTCA
TGCTGGTGGACGGAATTGACCCCAACTTCAAAATGGAGCACCAGAATAAGCGCTCTCCACTGCACGCCGC
GGCAGAGGCTGGACACGTGGACATCTGCCACATGCTGGTTCAGGCGGGCGCTAATATTGACACCTGCTCA
GAAGACCAGAGGACCCCGTTGATGGAAGCAGCCGAAAACAACCATCTGGAAGCAGTGAAGTACCTCATCA
AGGCTGGGGCCCTGGTGGATCCCAAGGACGCAGAGGGCTCTACGTGTTTGCACCTGGCTGCCAAGAAAGG
CCACTACGAAGTGGTCCAGTACCTGCTTTCAAATGGACAGATGGACGTCAACTGTCAGGATGACGGAGGC
TGGACACCCATGATCTGGGCCACAGAGTACAAGCACGTGGACCTCGTGAAGCTGCTGCTGTCCAAGGGCT
CTGACATCAACATCCGAGACAACGAGGAGAACATTTGCCTGCACTGGGCGGCGTTCTCCGGCTGCGTGGA
CATAGCCGAGATCCTGCTGGCTGCCAAGTGCGACCTCCACGCCGTGAACATCCACGGAGACTCGCCACTG
CACATTGCCGCCCGGGAGAACCGCTACGACTGTGTCGTCCTCTTTCTTTCTCGGGATTCAGATGTCACCT
TAAAGAACAAGGAAGGAGAGACGCCCCTGCAGTGTGCGAGCCTCAACTCTCAGGTGTGGAGCGCTCTGCA
GATGAGCAAGGCTCTGCAGGACTCGGCCTGATGACGAAGCTTGCGGCCGCACTCGAGCACCACCACCACC
ACCACTGAGATCCGGCTGCTAACAAAGCCCGAAAGGAAGCTGAGTTGGCTGCTGCCACCGCTGAGCAATA
ACTAGCATAACCCCTTGGGGCCTCTAAACGGGTCTTGAGGGGTTTTTTGCTGAAAGGAGGAACTATATCC
GGATTGGCGAATGGG
[124 nt withheld, positions 1276-1399]
C
[91 nt withheld, positions 1401-1491]
A
[49 nt withheld, positions 1493-1541]
CCTTTGACGTTGGAGTCCACGTTCTTT
[37 nt withheld, positions 1569-1605]
ACCCTATCTCGGTCTATTCTTTTGATTTATAAGGGATTTTGCCGATTTCGGCCTATTGGTTAAAAAATGA
GCTGATTTAACAAAAATTTAACGCGAATTTTAACAAAATATTAACGCTTACAATTTAGGTGGCACTTTTC
GGGGAAATGTGCGCGGAACCCCTATTTGTTTATTTTTCTAAATACATTCAAATATGTATCCGCTCATGAA
TTAATTCTTAGAAAAACTCATCGAGCATCAAATGAAACTGCAATTTATTCATATCAGGATTATCAATACC
ATATTTTTGAAAAAGCCGTTTCTGTAATGAAGGAGAAAACTCACCGAGGCAGTTCCATAGGATGGCAAGA
TCCTGGTATCGGTCTGCGATTCCGACTCGTCCAACATCAATACAACCTATTAATTTCCCCTCGTCAAAAA
TAAGGTTATCAAGTGAGAAATCACCATGAGTGACGACTGAATCCGGTGAGAATGGCAAAAGTTTATGCAT
TTCTTTCCAGACTTGTTCAACAGGCCAGCCATTACGCTCGTCATCAAAATCACTCGCATCAACCAAACCG
TTATTCATTCGTGATTGCGCCTGAGCGAGACGAAATACGCGATCGCTGTTAAAAGGACAATTACAAACAG
GAATCGAATGCAACCGGCGCAGGAACACTGCCAGCGCATCAACAATATTTTCACCTGAATCAGGATATTC
TTCTAATACCTGGAATGCTGTTTTCCCGGGGATCGCAGTGGTGAGTAACCATGCATCATCAGGAGTACGG
ATAAAATGCTTGATGGTCGGAAGAGGCATAAATTCCGTCAGCCAGTTTAGTCTGACCATCTCATCTGTAA
CATCATTGGCAACGCTACCTTTGCCATGTTTCAGAAACAACTCTGGCGCATCGGGCTTCCCATACAATCG
ATAGATTGTCGCACCTGATTGCCCGACATTATCGCGAGCCCATTTATACCCATATAAATCAGCATCCATG
TTGGAATTTAATCGCGGCCTAGAGCAAGACGTTTCCCGTTGAATATGGCTCATAACACCCCTTGTATTAC
TGTTTATGTAAGCAGACAGTTTTATTGTTCATGACCAAAATCCCTTAACGTGAGTTTTCGTTCCACTGAG
CGTCAGACCCCGTAGAAAAGATCAAAGGATCTTCTTGAGATCCTTTTTTTCTGCGCGTAATCTGCTGCTT
GCAAACAAAAAAACCACCGCTACCAGCGGTGGTTTGTTTGCCGGATCAAGAGCTACCAACTCTTTTTCCG
AAGGTAACTGGCTTCAGCAGAGCGCAGATACCAAATACTGTCCTTCTAGTGTAGCCGTAGTTAGGCCACC
ACTTCAAGAACTCTGTAGCACCGCCTACATACCTCGCTCTGCTAATCCTGTTACCAGTGGCTGCTGCCAG
TGGCGATAAGTCGTGTCTTACCGGGTTGGACTCAAGACGATAGTTACCGGATAAGGCGCAGCGGTCGGGC
TGAACGGGGGGTTCGTGCACACAGCCCAGCTTGGAGCGAACGACCTACACCGAACTGAGATACCTACAGC
GTGAGCTATGAGAAAGCGCCACGCTTCCCGAAGGGAGAAAGGCGGACAGGTATCCGGTAAGCGGCAGGGT
CGGAACAGGAGAGCGCACGAGGGAGCTTCCAGGGGGAAACGCCTGGTATCTTTATAGTCCTGTCGGGTTT
CGCCACCTCTGACTTGAGCGTCGATTTTTGTGATGCTCGTCAGGGGGGCGGAGCCTATGGAAAAACGCCA
GCAACGCGGCCTTTTTACGGTTCCTGGCCTTTTGCTGGCCTTTTGCTCACATGTTCTTTCCTGCGTTATC
CCCTGATTCTGTGGATAACCGTATTACCGCCTTTGAGTGAGCTGATACCGCTCGCCGCAGCCGAACGACC
GAGCGCAGCGAGTCAGTGAGCGAGGAAGCGGAAGAGCGCCTGATGCGGTATTTTCTCCTTACGCATCTGT
GCGGTATTTCACACCGCAATGGTGCACTCTCAGTACAATCTGCTCTGATGCCGCATAGTTAAGCCAGTAT
ACACTCCGCTATCGCTACGTGACTGGGTCATGGCTGCGCCCCGACACCCGCCAACACCCGCTGACGCGCC
CTGACGGGCTTGTCTGCTCCCGGCATCCGCTTACAGACAAGCTGTGACCGTCTCCGGGAGCTGCATGTGT
CAGAGGTTTTCACCGTCATCACCGAAACGCGCGAGGCAGCTGCGGTAAAGCTCATCAGCGTGGTCGTGAA
GCGATTCACAGATGTCTGCCTGTTCATCCGCGTCCAGCTCGTTGAGTTTCTCCAGAAGCGTTAATGTCTG
GCTTCTGATAAAGCGGGCCATGTTAAGGGCGGTTTTTTCCTGTTTGGTCACTGATGCCTCCGTGTAAGGG
GGATTTCTGTTCATGGGGGTAATGATACCGATGAAACGAGAGAGGATGCTCACGATACGGGTTACTGATG
ATGAACATGCCCGGTTACTGGAACGTTGTGAGGGTAAACAACTGGCGGTATGGATGCGGCGGGACCAGAG
AAAAATCACTCAGGGTCAATGCCAGCGCTTCGTTAATACAGATGTAGGTGTTCCACAGGGTAGCCAGCAG
CATCCTGCGATGCAGATCCGGAACATAATGGTGCAGGGCGCTGACTTCCGCGTTTCCAGACTTTACGAAA
CACGGAAACCGAAGACCATTCATGTTGTTGCTCAGGTCGCAGACGTTTTGCAGCAGCAGTCGCTTCACGT
TCGCTCGCGTATCGGTGATTCATTCTGCTAACCAGTAAGGCAACCCCGCCAGCCTAGCCGGGTCCTCAAC
GACAGGAGCACGATCATGCGCACCCGTGGGGCCGCCATGCCGGCGATAATGGCCTGCTTCTCGCCGAAAC
GTTTGGTGGCGGGACCAGTGACGAAGGCTTGAGCGAGGGCGTGCAAGATTCCGAATACCGCAAGCGACAG
GCCGATCATCGTCGCGCTCCAGCGAAAGCGGTCCTCGCCGAAAATGACCCAGAGCGCTGCCGGCACCTGT
CCTACGAGTTGCATGATAAAGAAGACAGTCATAAGTGCGGCGACGATAGTCATGCCCCGCGCCCACCGGA
AGGAGCTGACTGGGTTGAAGGCTCTCAAGGGCATCGGTCGAGATCCCGGTGCCTAATGAGTGAGCTAACT
TACATTAATTGCGTTGCGCTCACTGCCCGCTTTCCAGTCGGGAAACCTGTCGTGCCAGCTGCATTAATGA
ATCGGCCAACGCGCGGGGAGAGGCGGTTTGCGTATTGGGCGCCAGGGTGGTTTTTCTTTTCACCAGTGAG
ACGGGCAACAGCTGATTGCCCTTCACCGCCTGGCCCTGAGAGAGTTGCAGCAAGCGGTCCACGCTGGTTT
GCCCCAGCAGGCGAAAATCCTGTTTGATGGTGGTTAACGGCGGGATATAACATGAGCTGTCTTCGGTATC
GTCGTATCCCACTACCGAGATATCCGCACCAACGCGCAGCCCGGACTCGGTAATGGCGCGCATTGCGCCC
AGCGCCATCTGATCGTTGGCAACCAGCATCGCAGTGGGAACGATGCCCTCATTCAGCATTTGCATGGTTT
GTTGAAAACCGGACATGGCACTCCAGTCGCCTTCCCGTTCCGCTATCGGCTGAATTTGATTGCGAGTGAG
ATATTTATGCCAGCCAGCCAGACGCAGACGCGCCGAGACAGAACTTAATGGGCCCGCTAACAGCGCGATT
TGCTGGTGACCCAATGCGACCAGATGCTCCACGCCCAGTCGCGTACCGTCTTCATGGGAGAAAATAATAC
TGTTGATGGGTGTCTGGTCAGAGACATCAAGAAATAACGCCGGAACATTAGTGCAGGCAGCTTCCACAGC
AATGGCATCCTGGTCATCCAGCGGATAGTTAATGATCAGCCCACTGACGCGTTGCGCGAGAAGATTGTGC
ACCGCCGCTTTACAGGCTTCGACGCCGCTTCGTTCTACCATCGACACCACCACGCTGGCACCCAGTTGAT
CGGCGCGAGATTTAATCGCCGCGACAATTTGCGACGGCGCGTGCAGGGCCAGACTGGAGGTGGCAACGCC
AATCAGCAACGACTGTTTGCCCGCCAGTTGTTGTGCCACGCGGTTGGGAATGTAATTCAGCTCCGCCATC
GCCGCTTCCACTTTTTCCCGCGTTTTCGCAGAAACGTGGCTGGCCTGGTTCACCACGCGGGAAACGGTCT
GATAAGAGACACCGGCATACTCTGCGACATCGTATAACGTTACTGGTTTCACATTCACCACCCTGAATTG
ACTCTCTTCCGGGCGCTATCATGCCATACCGCGAAAGGTTTTGCGCCATTCGATGGTGTCCGGGATCTCG
ACGCTCTCCCTTATGCGACTCCTGCATTAGGAAGCAGCCCAGTAGTAGGTTGAGGCCGTTGAGCACCGCC
GCCGCAAGGAATGGTGCATGCAAGGAGATGGCGCCCAACAGTCCCCCGGCCACGGGGCCTGCCACCATAC
CCACGCCGAAACAAGCGCTCATGAGCCCGAAGTGGCGAGCCCGATCTTCCCCATCGGTGATGTCGGCGAT
ATAGGCGCCAGCAACCGCACCTGTGGCGCCGGTGATGCCGGCCACGATGCGTCCGGCGTAGAGGATCGAG
ATCTCGATCCCGCGAAATTAATACGACTCACTATAGGGGAATTGTGAGCGGATAACAATTCCCCT
Features (pLannotate 1.2.2; 20 found; start..end, strand, type, name):
     12..34      +  RBS            RBS: efficient ribosome binding site from bacteriophage T7 gene 10 (Olins and Rangwala, 1989)
     42..60      +  CDS            capTEV™ (fragment): composite tag for in vivo biotinylation, TEV protease cleavage, and 6xHis tagging
     95..1078    +  CDS            EHMT1 (fragment): EHMT1_HUMAN - Also known as EUHMTASE1, GLP, KIAA1876, KMT1D. Experimental evidence at protein level: Swiss-Prot protein existence level 1. Histone methyltransferase that specifically mono- and dimethylates 'Lys-9' of histone H3 (H3K9me1 and H3K9me2, respectively) in euchromatin. H3K9me represents a specific tag for epigenetic transcriptional repression by recruiting HP1 proteins to methylated histones. Also weakly methylates 'Lys-27' of histone H3 (H3K27me). Also required for DNA methylation, the histone methyltransferase activity is not required for DNA methylation, suggesting that these 2 ac
   1108..1125    +  CDS            9xHis (fragment): 9xHis affinity tag
   1135..1184    +  CDS            SET1 (fragment): solubility-enhancement tag derived from T7 phage gene 10B
   1192..1239    +  terminator     T7 terminator: transcription terminator for bacteriophage T7 RNA polymerase
   1276..1704    +  rep_origin     f1 ori (sequence partly withheld): f1 bacteriophage origin of replication; arrow indicates direction of (+) strand synthesis
   1757..1814    +  promoter       AmpR promoter (fragment): bla
   1823..2638    -  CDS            KanR: aminoglycoside phosphotransferase; aph(3')-Ia; confers resistance to kanamycin in bacteria or G418 (Geneticin®) in eukaryotes
   2760..3348    +  rep_origin     ori: high-copy-number ColE1/pMB1/pBR322/pUC origin of replication
   3534..3673    -  misc_feature   bom: basis of mobility region from pBR322
   3775..3966    -  CDS            rop: Rop protein, which maintains plasmids at low copy number; rop
   3983..4363    +  CDS            YPB1_ECOLX: Protein predicted: Swiss-Prot protein existence level 4. From Escherichia coli.
   4435..4726    -  CDS            TcR (fragment): tetracycline efflux protein; tet; confers resistance to tetracycline
   4741..4762    -  protein_bind   CAP binding site: CAP binding activates transcription in the presence of cAMP. E. coli catabolite activator protein
   4775..5857    -  CDS            lacI: lac repressor; lacI; The lac repressor binds to the lac operator to inhibit transcription in E. coli. This inhibition can be relieved by adding lactose or isopropyl-β-D-thiogalactopyranoside (IPTG).
   5858..5935    -  promoter       lacI promoter: lacI
   5943..6222    -  CDS            TcR (fragment): tetracycline efflux protein; tet; confers resistance to tetracycline
   6244..6262    +  promoter       T7 promoter: promoter for bacteriophage T7 RNA polymerase
   6263..6287    +  protein_bind   lac operator: The lac repressor binds to the lac operator to inhibit transcription in E. coli. This inhibition can be relieved by adding lactose or isopropyl-β-D-thiogalactopyranoside (IPTG). lac repressor encoded by lacI
