[The description below was written by a language model from this plasmid's Addgene catalogue record and pLannotate feature annotations shown in this document.]
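Description:
6BY9 (EHMT1) is a bacterial expression plasmid built on the pET28-MHL backbone, a pET28-derived vector adapted for ligation-independent cloning, and was made to produce recombinant protein for structure determination; its name corresponds to the PDB entry for the resulting structure. It is propagated in E. coli under kanamycin selection (an aph(3')-Ia KanR gene) and replicates from a ColE1/pBR322-type origin accompanied by the bom region and the rop gene, consistent with the low copy number recorded. An f1 origin is also present. Short tetracycline-resistance and AmpR promoter fragments in the annotation are backbone remnants rather than functional markers.

The payload is a 984 bp fragment of human EHMT1 (also called GLP or KMT1D), a histone methyltransferase that mono- and dimethylates H3K9 in euchromatin. The record does not state which domain or residue range of the protein the fragment covers. The insert is placed downstream of a T7 promoter with an adjacent lac operator and the T7 gene 10 ribosome binding site, and is followed by the T7 terminator. The plasmid-borne lacI gene supplies repressor, so expression is held off until induction with IPTG in a host that provides T7 RNA polymerase. The protein is fused at its N terminus to a backbone-encoded 6xHis tag followed by a TEV protease site, allowing metal-affinity purification and subsequent tag removal. The feature table also detects a His-tag fragment and a short T7 gene 10-derived fragment downstream of the insert. These are backbone sequences, and the record lists only the N-terminal tag, so they are probably not part of the expressed protein.
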