Addgene plasmid #119956: 6BY9 (EHMT1)
Purpose: Bacterial expression for structure determination
Depositing lab: Cheryl Arrowsmith. Depositing organization: University of Toronto.
Backbone
  Vector backbone: pET28-MHL
  Backbone manufacturer: SGC (Addgene Plasmid #26096)
  Vector type: Bacterial Expression
Growth in bacteria
  Bacterial resistance: Kanamycin, 50 μg/mL
  Growth temperature: 37°C
  Growth strain: DH5alpha
  Copy number: Low Copy
Gene/Insert
  Gene/Insert name: EHMT1 (alt names: PDB ID: 6BY9; EHMT1;gi|40217807)
  Species: H. sapiens (human)
  Insert size (bp): 984
  Entrez Gene: EHMT1 (a.k.a. EHMT1-IT1, EUHMTASE1, Eu-HMTase1, FP13812, GLP, GLP1, KLEFS1, KMT1D)
  Promoter: T7
  Tag / fusion protein: 6xHis-TEV (N terminal on backbone)
  Cloning method: Ligation Independent Cloning
  Sequencing primers: 5′ T7; 3′ T7-term
Terms and licenses: Academic/Nonprofit Terms; Industry Terms: Not Available to Industry
Depositor comments: N-Tag:MHHHHHHSSGRENLYFQG. EHMT1:YTC047-B02:C240544. SGC link: http://www.thesgc.org/structures/6BY9/
How to cite: 6BY9 (EHMT1) was a gift from Cheryl Arrowsmith (Addgene plasmid # 119956 ; http://n2t.net/addgene:119956 ; RRID:Addgene_119956)
