>Addgene plasmid #119956 | 6BY9 (EHMT1) | depositor partial sequence | sequence record 227381 | Insert sequence
GGCAGTGCTGCCGGGCCACCACTCTCGGAGGACGACAAGCTGCAGGGTGCAGCCTCCCACGTGCCCGAGG
GCTTTGATCCAACGGGACCTGCTGGGCTTGGGAGGCCAACTCCCGGCCTTTCCCAGGGACCAGGGAAGGA
AACCTTGGAGAGCGCTCTCATCGCCCTCGACTCGGAAAAACCCAAGAAGCTTCGCTTCCACCCAAAGCAG
CTGTACTTCTCCGCCAGGCAAGGGGAGCTTCAGAAGGTGCTCCTCATGCTGGTGGACGGAATTGACCCCA
ACTTCAAAATGGAGCACCAGAATAAGCGCTCTCCACTGCACGCCGCGGCAGAGGCTGGACACGTGGACAT
CTGCCACATGCTGGTTCAGGCGGGCGCTAATATTGACACCTGCTCAGAAGACCAGAGGACCCCGTTGATG
GAAGCAGCCGAAAACAACCATCTGGAAGCAGTGAAGTACCTCATCAAGGCTGGGGCCCTGGTGGATCCCA
AGGACGCAGAGGGCTCTACGTGTTTGCACCTGGCTGCCAAGAAAGGCCACTACGAAGTGGTCCAGTACCT
GCTTTCAAATGGACAGATGGACGTCAACTGTCAGGATGACGGAGGCTGGACACCCATGATCTGGGCCACA
GAGTACAAGCACGTGGACCTCGTGAAGCTGCTGCTGTCCAAGGGCTCTGACATCAACATCCGAGACAACG
AGGAGAACATTTGCCTGCACTGGGCGGCGTTCTCCGGCTGCGTGGACATAGCCGAGATCCTGCTGGCTGC
CAAGTGCGACCTCCACGCCGTGAACATCCACGGAGACTCGCCACTGCACATTGCCGCCCGGGAGAACCGC
TACGACTGTGTCGTCCTCTTTCTTTCTCGGGATTCAGATGTCACCTTAAAGAACAAGGAAGGAGAGACGC
CCCTGCAGTGTGCGAGCCTCAACTCTCAGGTGTGGAGCGCTCTGCAGATGAGCAAGGCTCTGCAGGACTC
GGCC
